Addgene plasmid #224001: AiP12653 - pAAV-AiE0720h-minBG-SYFP2-WPRE3-BGHpA (Alias: CN2653)
Purpose: AiE0720h is an enhancer sequence, designed to drive AAV-mediated transgene expression in cortical L4/5_IT neurons
Depositing lab: Allen Institute for Brain Science & Jonathan Ting. Depositing organization: Allen Institute. Publication: A suite of enhancer AAVs and transgenic mouse lines for genetic access to cortical cell types. Ben-Simon Y, Hooper M, Narayan S, Daigle TL, Dwivedi D, Way SW, Oster A, Stafford DA, Mich JK, Taormina MJ, Martinez RA, Opitz-Araya X, Roth JR, Alexander JR, Allen S, Amster A, Arbuckle J, Ayala A, Baker PM, Bakken TE, Barcelli T, Barta S, Bendrick J, Bertagnolli D, Bielstein C, Bishwakarma P, Bowlus J, Boyer G, Brouner K, Casian B, Casper T, Chakka AB, Chakrabarty R, Chance RK, Chavan S, Clark M, Colbert K, Collman F, Daniel S, Departee M, DiValentin P, Donadio N, Dotson N, Egdorf T, Fliss T, Gabitto M, Garcia J, Gary A, Gasperini M, Gloe J, Goldy J, Gore BB, Graybuck L, Greisman N, Haeseleer F, Halterman C, Haradon Z, Hastings SD, Helback O, Ho W, Hockemeyer D, Huang C, Huff S, Hunker A, Johansen N, Jones D, Juneau Z, Kalmbach B, Kannan M, Khem S, Kussick E, Kutsal R, Larsen R, Lee C, Lee AY, Leibly M, Lenz GH, Li S, Liang E, Lusk N, Madigan Z, Malloy J, Malone J, McCue R, Melchor J, Mollenkopf T, Moosman S, Morin E, Newman D, Ng L, Ngo K, Omstead V, Otto S, Oyama A, Pena N, Pham T, Phillips E, Pom CA, Potekhina L, Ransford S, Ray PL, Rette D, Reynoldson C, Rimorin C, Rocha D, Ruiz A, Sanchez REA, Sawyer L, Sedeno-Cortes A, Sevigny JP, Shapovalova N, Shepard N, Shulga L, Sigler AR, Siverts L, Soliman S, Somasundaram S, Staats B, Stewart K, Szelenyi E, Tieu M, Trader C, Tran A, van Velthoven CTJ, Walker M, Wang Y, Weed N, Wirthlin M, Wood T, Wynalda B, Yao Z, Zhou T, Ariza J, Dee N, Reding M, Ronellenfitch K, Mufti S, Sunkin SM, Smith KA, Esposito L, Waters J, Thyagarajan B, Yao S, Lein ES, Zeng H, Levi BP, Ngai J, Ting JT, Tasic B. Cell. 2025 May 16:S0092-8674(25)00513-6. doi: 10.1016/j.cell.2025.05.002. PubMed 40403729.
Backbone
  Vector backbone: pAAV
  Vector type: AAV
Growth in bacteria
  Bacterial resistance: Ampicillin, 100 μg/mL
  Growth temperature: 30°C
  Growth strain: NEB Stable
  Copy number: High Copy
Gene/Insert
  Gene/Insert name: SYFP2
  Species: Synthetic
  Mutation: NA
  Promoter: minBG
  Cloning method: Other
Terms and licenses: Academic/Nonprofit Terms; Industry Terms: Not Available to Industry
Depositor comments: Cloning Method: RE Cloning
How to cite: AiP12653 - pAAV-AiE0720h-minBG-SYFP2-WPRE3-BGHpA (Alias: CN2653) was a gift from Allen Institute for Brain Science & Jonathan Ting (Addgene plasmid # 224001 ; http://n2t.net/addgene:224001 ; RRID:Addgene_224001)
