[The description below was written by a language model from this plasmid's Addgene catalogue record and pLannotate feature annotations shown in this document.]
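Description:
AiP12653 - pAAV-AiE0720h-minBG-SYFP2-WPRE3-BGHpA (alias CN2653) is a 4.6 kb AAV transfer plasmid built on a pAAV backbone and intended for packaging into recombinant adeno-associated virus for delivery to brain tissue. It is propagated in bacteria through a high-copy ColE1/pUC-type origin and selected with ampicillin via the β-lactamase gene and its native promoter. The backbone also carries an M13 phage origin and small remnants of pBR322 bom and rop sequences. The recorded use of a recombination-deficient host strain is consistent with the need to keep the repetitive ITRs intact.

The payload lies between two AAV2 inverted terminal repeats, which provide the signals for replication and encapsidation of the vector genome. According to the catalogue entry, the enhancer AiE0720h is placed upstream of a minimal beta-globin promoter (minBG). Neither element is annotated in the feature table, but the unannotated stretch between the left ITR and the reporter coding sequence is where they would be expected to sit. A minimal promoter of this kind has little activity alone, so expression depends on the enhancer, which is described as designed to drive transgene expression in cortical layer 4/5 intratelencephalic (L4/5_IT) neurons. The reporter is SYFP2, a rapidly maturing monomeric yellow fluorescent protein derived from Aequorea victoria. It is followed by WPRE3, a shortened woodchuck hepatitis virus post-transcriptional element detected here as two fragments, which enhances transcript expression while saving packaging space, and then by a bovine growth hormone polyadenylation signal.

The construct belongs to a suite of enhancer AAVs for genetic access to cortical cell types and serves to fluorescently label the targeted neuronal population.
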