Features (pLannotate 1.2.2; 13 found; start..end, strand, type, name):
      1..141     -  repeat_region  AAV2 ITR: inverted terminal repeat of adeno-associated virus serotype 2 inverted
    631..1347    +  CDS            SYFP2: SYFP2 is a basic (constitutively fluorescent) yellow fluorescent protein published in 2006, derived from Aequorea victoria. It is reported to be a very rapidly-maturing monomer with moderate acid sensitivity.
   1387..1544    +  misc_feature   WPRE (fragment): woodchuck hepatitis virus posttranscriptional regulatory element
   1550..1630    +  misc_feature   WPRE (fragment): woodchuck hepatitis virus posttranscriptional regulatory element
   1647..1758    +  polyA_signal   bGH poly(A) signal: bovine growth hormone polyadenylation signal
   1876..2016    +  repeat_region  AAV2 ITR: inverted terminal repeat of adeno-associated virus serotype 2 inverted
   2021..2072    -  misc_feature   bom (fragment): basis of mobility region from pBR322
   2091..2471    +  rep_origin     M13 ori (sequence partly withheld): M13 bacteriophage origin of replication; arrow indicates direction of (+) strand synthesis
   2547..2596    -  misc_feature   bom (fragment): basis of mobility region from pBR322
   2698..2733    -  CDS            rop (fragment): Rop protein, which maintains plasmids at low copy number; rop
   2828..2932    +  promoter       AmpR promoter: bla
   2933..3793    +  CDS            AmpR: β-lactamase; bla; confers resistance to ampicillin, carbenicillin, and related antibiotics
   3964..4552    +  rep_origin     ori: high-copy-number ColE1/pMB1/pBR322/pUC origin of replication
>Addgene plasmid #224001 | AiP12653 - pAAV-AiE0720h-minBG-SYFP2-WPRE3-BGHpA (Alias: CN2653) | addgene full sequence | sequence record 449768 | Addgene NGS Result
CCTGCAGGCAGCTGCGCGCTCGCTCGCTCACTGAGGCCGCCCGGGCAAAGCCCGGGCGTCGGGCGACCTT
TGGTCGCCCGGCCTCAGTGAGCGAGCGAGCGCGCAGAGAGGGAGTGGCCAACTCCATCACTAGGGGTTCC
TGCGGCCGCACGCGTCCCCAAACGAGAAAGAAACAGACCAAAACAAACTATCACCATAATTGTGGAAGTT
TGTTTCAGTAGCAGCACTAGGGACCCATTTAGTGGAATCTCAAGCATGGTTCATATTTCACACCCCTCTG
GACTGCAGTCCAGAAAGGCCTTAAATATTGCATCCATTTTACCATGAAAACTGGGTCACAGTGGGAGAGC
TGGGAGCTCCCGAAAGAGCACTCAGCACTGCCGAGATCGTGTCACAAGTCTGTGGGTGCTGTGCTTGCTC
TGTGGCCATCTTTCTAGTCATCTTGTGTTAGCTCTGATTTTATTCTTTATAATAGCTGTTTCAGTTCTGC
TCCAGCTCCTAACCCCACCCCTCCAGGTTTTGATGGAGGCAGAGCTCGGGCTGGGCATAAAAGTCAGGGC
AGAGCCATCTATTGCTTACATTTGCTTCTGGGATCCAGATCTTTCGAAGCTAGCGCTACCGGTCGCCACC
ATGGTGAGCAAGGGCGAGGAGCTGTTCACCGGGGTGGTGCCCATCCTGGTCGAGCTGGACGGCGACGTAA
ACGGCCACAAGTTCAGCGTGTCCGGCGAGGGCGAGGGCGATGCCACCTACGGCAAGCTGACCCTGAAGCT
GATCTGCACCACCGGCAAGCTGCCCGTGCCCTGGCCCACCCTCGTGACCACCCTGGGCTACGGCGTGCAG
TGCTTCGCCCGCTACCCCGACCACATGAAGCAGCACGACTTCTTCAAGTCCGCCATGCCCGAAGGCTACG
TCCAGGAGCGCACCATCTTCTTCAAGGACGACGGCAACTACAAGACCCGCGCCGAGGTGAAGTTCGAGGG
CGACACCCTGGTGAACCGCATCGAGCTGAAGGGCATCGACTTCAAGGAGGACGGCAACATCCTGGGGCAC
AAGCTGGAGTACAACTACAACAGCCACAACGTCTATATCACCGCCGACAAGCAGAAGAACGGCATCAAGG
CCAACTTCAAGATCCGCCACAACATCGAGGACGGCGGCGTGCAGCTCGCCGACCACTACCAGCAGAACAC
CCCCATCGGCGACGGCCCCGTGCTGCTGCCCGACAACCACTACCTGAGCTACCAGTCCAAGCTGAGCAAA
GACCCCAACGAGAAGCGCGATCACATGGTCCTGCTGGAGTTCGTGACCGCCGCCGGGATCACTCTCGGCA
TGGACGAGCTGTACAAGTAAGTCGACGGCGCGCCGCGGCCGCGAATTCGATATCATAATCAACCTCTGGA
TTACAAAATTTGTGAAAGATTGACTGGTATTCTTAACTATGTTGCTCCTTTTACGCTATGTGGATACGCT
GCTTTAATGCCTTTGTATCATGCTATTGCTTCCCGTATGGCTTTCATTTTCTCCTCCTTGTATAAATCCT
GGTTAGTTCTTGCCACGGCGGAACTCATCGCCGCCTGCCTTGCCCGCTGCTGGACAGGGGCTCGGCTGTT
GGGCACTGACAATTCCGTGGCTCGAGAGATCTTCGACTGTGCCTTCTAGTTGCCAGCCATCTGTTGTTTG
CCCCTCCCCCGTGCCTTCCTTGACCCTGGAAGGTGCCACTCCCACTGTCCTTTCCTAATAAAATGAGGAA
ATTGCATCGCATTGTCTGAGTAGGTGTCATTCTATTCTGGGGGGTGGGGTGGGGCAGGACAGCAAGGGGG
AGGATTGGGAAGACAATAGCAGGCATGAGATCTCACGTGCGGACCGAGCGGCCGCAGGAACCCCTAGTGA
TGGAGTTGGCCACTCCCTCTCTGCGCGCTCGCTCGCTCACTGAGGCCGGGCGACCAAAGGTCGCCCGACG
CCCGGGCTTTGCCCGGGCGGCCTCAGTGAGCGAGCGAGCGCGCAGCTGCCTGCAGGGGCGCCTGATGCGG
TATTTTCTCCTTACGCATCTGTGCGGTATTTCACACCGCATA
[142 nt withheld, positions 2073-2214]
C
[141 nt withheld, positions 2216-2356]
CCTTTGACGTTGGAGTCCACGTTCTTT
[37 nt withheld, positions 2384-2420]
ACCCTATCTCGGGCTATTCTTTTGATTTATAAGGGATTTTGCCGATTTCGGCCTATTGGTTAAAAAATGA
GCTGATTTAACAAAAATTTAACGCGAATTTTAACAAAATATTAACGTTTACAATTTTATGGTGCACTCTC
AGTACAATCTGCTCTGATGCCGCATAGTTAAGCCAGCCCCGACACCCGCCAACACCCGCTGACGCGCCCT
GACGGGCTTGTCTGCTCCCGGCATCCGCTTACAGACAAGCTGTGACCGTCTCCGGGAGCTGCATGTGTCA
GAGGTTTTCACCGTCATCACCGAAACGCGCGAGACGAAAGGGCCTCGTGATACGCCTATTTTTATAGGTT
AATGTCATGATAATAATGGTTTCTTAGACGTCAGGTGGCACTTTTCGGGGAAATGTGCGCGGAACCCCTA
TTTGTTTATTTTTCTAAATACATTCAAATATGTATCCGCTCATGAGACAATAACCCTGATAAATGCTTCA
ATAATATTGAAAAAGGAAGAGTATGAGTATTCAACATTTCCGTGTCGCCCTTATTCCCTTTTTTGCGGCA
TTTTGCCTTCCTGTTTTTGCTCACCCAGAAACGCTGGTGAAAGTAAAAGATGCTGAAGATCAGTTGGGTG
CACGAGTGGGTTACATCGAACTGGATCTCAACAGCGGTAAGATCCTTGAGAGTTTTCGCCCCGAAGAACG
TTTTCCAATGATGAGCACTTTTAAAGTTCTGCTATGTGGCGCGGTATTATCCCGTATTGACGCCGGGCAA
GAGCAACTCGGTCGCCGCATACACTATTCTCAGAATGACTTGGTTGAGTACTCACCAGTCACAGAAAAGC
ATCTTACGGATGGCATGACAGTAAGAGAATTATGCAGTGCTGCCATAACCATGAGTGATAACACTGCGGC
CAACTTACTTCTGACAACGATCGGAGGACCGAAGGAGCTAACCGCTTTTTTGCACAACATGGGGGATCAT
GTAACTCGCCTTGATCGTTGGGAACCGGAGCTGAATGAAGCCATACCAAACGACGAGCGTGACACCACGA
TGCCTGTAGCAATGGCAACAACGTTGCGCAAACTATTAACTGGCGAACTACTTACTCTAGCTTCCCGGCA
ACAATTAATAGACTGGATGGAGGCGGATAAAGTTGCAGGACCACTTCTGCGCTCGGCCCTTCCGGCTGGC
TGGTTTATTGCTGATAAATCTGGAGCCGGTGAGCGTGGGTCTCGCGGTATCATTGCAGCACTGGGGCCAG
ATGGTAAGCCCTCCCGTATCGTAGTTATCTACACGACGGGGAGTCAGGCAACTATGGATGAACGAAATAG
ACAGATCGCTGAGATAGGTGCCTCACTGATTAAGCATTGGTAACTGTCAGACCAAGTTTACTCATATATA
CTTTAGATTGATTTAAAACTTCATTTTTAATTTAAAAGGATCTAGGTGAAGATCCTTTTTGATAATCTCA
TGACCAAAATCCCTTAACGTGAGTTTTCGTTCCACTGAGCGTCAGACCCCGTAGAAAAGATCAAAGGATC
TTCTTGAGATCCTTTTTTTCTGCGCGTAATCTGCTGCTTGCAAACAAAAAAACCACCGCTACCAGCGGTG
GTTTGTTTGCCGGATCAAGAGCTACCAACTCTTTTTCCGAAGGTAACTGGCTTCAGCAGAGCGCAGATAC
CAAATACTGTCCTTCTAGTGTAGCCGTAGTTAGGCCACCACTTCAAGAACTCTGTAGCACCGCCTACATA
CCTCGCTCTGCTAATCCTGTTACCAGTGGCTGCTGCCAGTGGCGATAAGTCGTGTCTTACCGGGTTGGAC
TCAAGACGATAGTTACCGGATAAGGCGCAGCGGTCGGGCTGAACGGGGGGTTCGTGCACACAGCCCAGCT
TGGAGCGAACGACCTACACCGAACTGAGATACCTACAGCGTGAGCTATGAGAAAGCGCCACGCTTCCCGA
AGGGAGAAAGGCGGACAGGTATCCGGTAAGCGGCAGGGTCGGAACAGGAGAGCGCACGAGGGAGCTTCCA
GGGGGAAACGCCTGGTATCTTTATAGTCCTGTCGGGTTTCGCCACCTCTGACTTGAGCGTCGATTTTTGT
GATGCTCGTCAGGGGGGCGGAGCCTATGGAAAAACGCCAGCAACGCGGCCTTTTTACGGTTCCTGGCCTT
TTGCTGGCCTTTTGCTCACATGT
